Addgene plasmid #141390: pLVX-EF1alpha-SARS-CoV-2-orf8-2xStrep-IRES-Puro
Purpose: Lentiviral expression of SARS-CoV-2 protein; transient expression and generate lentivirus
Depositing lab: Nevan Krogan. Depositing organization: University of California, San Francisco (UCSF). Publication: A SARS-CoV-2 protein interaction map reveals targets for drug repurposing. Gordon DE, Jang GM, Bouhaddou M, Xu J, Obernier K, White KM, O'Meara MJ, Rezelj VV, Guo JZ, Swaney DL, Tummino TA, Huttenhain R, Kaake RM, Richards AL, Tutuncuoglu B, Foussard H, Batra J, Haas K, Modak M, Kim M, Haas P, Polacco BJ, Braberg H, Fabius JM, Eckhardt M, Soucheray M, Bennett MJ, Cakir M, McGregor MJ, Li Q, Meyer B, Roesch F, Vallet T, Mac Kain A, Miorin L, Moreno E, Naing ZZC, Zhou Y, Peng S, Shi Y, Zhang Z, Shen W, Kirby IT, Melnyk JE, Chorba JS, Lou K, Dai SA, Barrio-Hernandez I, Memon D, Hernandez-Armenta C, Lyu J, Mathy CJP, Perica T, Pilla KB, Ganesan SJ, Saltzberg DJ, Rakesh R, Liu X, Rosenthal SB, Calviello L, Venkataramanan S, Liboy-Lugo J, Lin Y, Huang XP, Liu Y, Wankowicz SA, Bohn M, Safari M, Ugur FS, Koh C, Savar NS, Tran QD, Shengjuler D, Fletcher SJ, O'Neal MC, Cai Y, Chang JCJ, Broadhurst DJ, Klippsten S, Sharp PP, Wenzell NA, Kuzuoglu-Ozturk D, Wang HY, Trenker R, Young JM, Cavero DA, Hiatt J, Roth TL, Rathore U, Subramanian A, Noack J, Hubert M, Stroud RM, Frankel AD, Rosenberg OS, Verba KA, Agard DA, Ott M, Emerman M, Jura N, von Zastrow M, Verdin E, Ashworth A, Schwartz O, d'Enfert C, Mukherjee S, Jacobson M, Malik HS, Fujimori DG, Ideker T, Craik CS, Floor SN, Fraser JS, Gross JD, Sali A, Roth BL, Ruggero D, Taunton J, Kortemme T, Beltrao P, Vignuzzi M, Garcia-Sastre A, Shokat KM, Shoichet BK, Krogan NJ. Nature. 2020 Jul;583(7816):459-468. doi: 10.1038/s41586-020-2286-9. Epub 2020 Apr 30. PubMed 32353859.
Backbone
  Vector backbone: pLVX-EF1alpha-IRES-Puro
  Backbone manufacturer: Takara Bio
  Backbone size w/o insert (bp): 8825
  Vector type: Mammalian Expression, Lentiviral
  Selectable markers: Puromycin
Growth in bacteria
  Bacterial resistance: Ampicillin, 100 μg/mL
  Growth temperature: 30°C
  Growth strain: NEB Stable
  Copy number: Unknown
Gene/Insert
  Gene/Insert name: SARS-CoV-2-orf8
  Species: SARS-CoV-2
  Mutation: human codon optimized
  Entrez Gene: ORF8 (a.k.a. GU280_gp09)
  Promoter: EF1alpha
  Tag / fusion protein: 2xStrep (C terminal on insert)
  Cloning method: Unknown
Terms and licenses: Academic/Nonprofit Terms; Industry Terms
Depositor comments: Please visit https://www.biorxiv.org/content/10.1101/2020.03.22.002386v3 for bioRxiv preprint.
How to cite: pLVX-EF1alpha-SARS-CoV-2-orf8-2xStrep-IRES-Puro was a gift from Nevan Krogan (Addgene plasmid # 141390 ; http://n2t.net/addgene:141390 ; RRID:Addgene_141390)
