[The description below was written by a language model from this plasmid's Addgene catalogue record and the feature table of its GenBank file.]
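Description:
pLVX-EF1alpha-SARS-CoV-2-orf8-2xStrep-IRES-Puro is a 9,276 bp HIV-1-based lentiviral expression plasmid built on the Takara pLVX-EF1alpha-IRES-Puro backbone. It is propagated in E. coli through a high-copy ColE1/pUC-type origin with ampicillin selection (AmpR, beta-lactamase). The viral portion is flanked by two full-length HIV-1 LTRs; both are labelled "3' LTR" in the feature table, which appears to be an annotation artefact. Between them lie the Psi packaging signal, the Rev response element for Rev-dependent nuclear export of the genomic RNA, and the cPPT/CTS, which aids nuclear import of the reverse-transcribed genome. A WPRE near the downstream LTR enhances transcript stability and expression. An SV40 polyadenylation signal and remnants of the lac promoter/operator sit in the plasmid backbone outside the viral unit.

The payload is a human codon-optimized open reading frame for SARS-CoV-2 ORF8, driven by the strong constitutive human EF-1-alpha promoter, including its intron A. The ORF8 coding sequence itself is not annotated in the feature table, but it would occupy the gap between the promoter and the two tandem Strep-Tag II sequences that form the C-terminal 2xStrep tag. This tag binds Strep-Tactin and so allows affinity capture of the viral protein. An EMCV IRES follows and directs translation of puromycin N-acetyltransferase from the same transcript, so puromycin resistance is coupled to expression of the tagged protein in mammalian cells. The plasmid can be used for direct transient transfection or to generate lentivirus for transduction. It was deposited in connection with a study mapping SARS-CoV-2–human protein–protein interactions.
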