LOCUS       Exported 9276 bp ds-DNA circular SYN 12-MAY-2021
DEFINITION  Lentiviral expression of SARS-CoV-2 protein; transient expression
            and generate lentivirus.
ACCESSION   .
VERSION     .
KEYWORDS    pLVX-EF1alpha-SARS-CoV-2-orf8-2xStrep-IRES-Puro
SOURCE      synthetic DNA construct
  ORGANISM  synthetic DNA construct
REFERENCE   1 (bases 1 to 9276)
  AUTHORS   Gordon DE, et al.
  TITLE     A SARS-CoV-2-Human Protein-Protein Interaction Map Reveals Drug
            Targets and Potential Drug Repurposing
  JOURNAL   BioRxiv March 2020
REFERENCE   2 (bases 1 to 9276)
  AUTHORS   .
  TITLE     Direct Submission
  JOURNAL   Exported May 12, 2021 from SnapGene Server 1.1.58
            http://www.snapgene.com
FEATURES             Location/Qualifiers
     source          1..9276
                     /organism="synthetic DNA construct"
                     /mol_type="other DNA"
     LTR             1..634
                     /label=3' LTR
                     /note="3' long terminal repeat (LTR) from HIV-1"
     misc_feature    681..806
                     /label=HIV-1 Psi
                     /note="packaging signal of human immunodeficiency virus
                     type 1"
     misc_feature    1303..1536
                     /label=RRE
                     /note="The Rev response element (RRE) of HIV-1 allows for
                     Rev-dependent mRNA export from the nucleus to the
                     cytoplasm."
     CDS             1721..1765
                     /codon_start=1
                     /product="antigenic peptide corresponding to amino acids
                     655 to 669 of the HIV envelope protein gp41 (Lutje Hulsik
                     et al., 2013)"
                     /label=gp41 peptide
                     /note="recognized by the 2H10 single-chain llama nanobody"
                     /translation="KNEQELLELDKWASL"
     misc_feature    2028..2143
                     /label=cPPT/CTS
                     /note="central polypurine tract and central termination
                     sequence of HIV-1 (lacking the first T)"
     promoter        2338..3519
                     /label=EF-1-alpha promoter
                     /note="strong constitutive promoter for human elongation
                     factor EF-1-alpha"
     intron          2568..3510
                     /label=EF-1-alpha intron A
                     /note="intron upstream of the start codon of human
                     EF-1-alpha"
     primer_bind     3467..3487
                     /label=EF1a-F
                     /note="Human elongation factor-1a promoter, forward primer"
     CDS             3931..3954
                     /codon_start=1
                     /product="peptide that binds Strep-Tactin(R), an engineered
                     form of streptavidin"
                     /label=Strep-Tag II
                     /translation="WSHPQFEK"
     CDS             3991..4014
                     /codon_start=1
                     /product="peptide that binds Strep-Tactin(R), an engineered
                     form of streptavidin"
                     /label=Strep-Tag II
                     /translation="WSHPQFEK"
     misc_feature    4026..4599
                     /label=IRES
                     /note="internal ribosome entry site (IRES) of the
                     encephalomyocarditis virus (EMCV)"
     primer_bind     complement(4193..4210)
                     /label=IRES reverse
                     /note="IRES internal ribosome entry site, reverse primer.
                     Also called pCDH-rev"
     primer_bind     4420..4439
                     /label=IRES-F
                     /note="IRES internal ribosome entry site, forward primer"
     CDS             4632..5231
                     /codon_start=1
                     /gene="pac from Streptomyces alboniger"
                     /product="puromycin N-acetyltransferase"
                     /label=PuroR
                     /note="confers resistance to puromycin"
                     /translation="MTEYKPTVRLATRDDVPRAVRTLAAAFADYPATRHTVDPDRHIER
                     VTELQELFLTRVGLDIGKVWVADDGAAVAVWTTPESVEAGAVFAEIGPRMAELSGSRLA
                     AQQQMEGLLAPHRPKEPAWFLATVGVSPDHQGKGLGSAVVLPGVEAAERAGVPAFLETS
                     APRNLPFYERLGFTVTADVEVPEGPRTWCMTRKPGA"
     primer_bind     complement(4632..4651)
                     /label=Puro-R
                     /note="Puromycin resistance gene, reverse primer. Also
                     called puro-variant-R"
     primer_bind     5128..5148
                     /label=Puro-F
                     /note="Puromycin resistance gene, forward primer"
     misc_feature    5245..5833
                     /label=WPRE
                     /note="woodchuck hepatitis virus posttranscriptional
                     regulatory element"
     primer_bind     complement(5298..5318)
                     /label=WPRE-R
                     /note="WPRE, reverse primer"
     CDS             complement(5716..5727)
                     /codon_start=1
                     /product="Factor Xa recognition and cleavage site"
                     /label=Factor Xa site
                     /translation="IEGR"
     LTR             6040..6673
                     /label=3' LTR
                     /note="3' long terminal repeat (LTR) from HIV-1"
     primer_bind     complement(6801..6817)
                     /label=M13 rev
                     /note="common sequencing primer, one of multiple similar
                     variants"
     primer_bind     complement(6801..6817)
                     /label=M13 Reverse
                     /note="In lacZ gene. Also called M13-rev"
     primer_bind     complement(6814..6836)
                     /label=M13/pUC Reverse
                     /note="In lacZ gene"
     protein_bind    6825..6841
                     /label=lac operator
                     /bound_moiety="lac repressor encoded by lacI"
                     /note="The lac repressor binds to the lac operator to
                     inhibit transcription in E. coli. This inhibition can be
                     relieved by adding lactose or
                     isopropyl-beta-D-thiogalactopyranoside (IPTG)."
     promoter        complement(6849..6879)
                     /label=lac promoter
                     /note="promoter for the E. coli lac operon"
     protein_bind    6894..6915
                     /label=CAP binding site
                     /bound_moiety="E. coli catabolite activator protein"
                     /note="CAP binding activates transcription in the presence
                     of cAMP."
     primer_bind     complement(7032..7049)
                     /label=L4440
                     /note="L4440 vector, forward primer"
     rep_origin      complement(7203..7791)
                     /direction=LEFT
                     /label=ori
                     /note="high-copy-number ColE1/pMB1/pBR322/pUC origin of
                     replication"
     primer_bind     complement(7283..7302)
                     /label=pBR322ori-F
                     /note="pBR322 origin, forward primer"
     CDS             complement(7962..8822)
                     /codon_start=1
                     /gene="bla"
                     /product="beta-lactamase"
                     /label=AmpR
                     /note="confers resistance to ampicillin, carbenicillin, and
                     related antibiotics"
                     /translation="MSIQHFRVALIPFFAAFCLPVFAHPETLVKVKDAEDQLGARVGYI
                     ELDLNSGKILESFRPEERFPMMSTFKVLLCGAVLSRIDAGQEQLGRRIHYSQNDLVEYS
                     PVTEKHLTDGMTVRELCSAAITMSDNTAANLLLTTIGGPKELTAFLHNMGDHVTRLDRW
                     EPELNEAIPNDERDTTMPVAMATTLRKLLTGELLTLASRQQLIDWMEADKVAGPLLRSA
                     LPAGWFIADKSGAGERGSRGIIAALGPDGKPSRIVVIYTTGSQATMDERNRQIAEIGAS
                     LIKHW"
     primer_bind     8585..8604
                     /label=Amp-R
                     /note="Ampicillin resistance gene, reverse primer"
     promoter        complement(8823..8927)
                     /gene="bla"
                     /label=AmpR promoter
     polyA_signal    8975..9109
                     /label=SV40 poly(A) signal
                     /note="SV40 polyadenylation signal"
     primer_bind     complement(9012..9031)
                     /label=SV40pA-R
                     /note="SV40 polyA, reverse primer"
     primer_bind     9066..9085
                     /label=EBV-rev
                     /note="SV40 polyA terminator, reverse primer"
ORIGIN
        1 tggaagggct aattcactcc caaagaagac aagatatcct tgatctgtgg atctaccaca
       61 cacaaggcta cttccctgat tagcagaact acacaccagg gccaggggtc agatatccac
      121 tgacctttgg atggtgctac aagctagtac cagttgagcc agataaggta gaagaggcca
      181 ataaaggaga gaacaccagc ttgttacacc ctgtgagcct gcatgggatg gatgacccgg
      241 agagagaagt gttagagtgg aggtttgaca gccgcctagc atttcatcac gtggcccgag
      301 agctgcatcc ggagtacttc aagaactgct gatatcgagc ttgctacaag ggactttccg
      361 ctggggactt tccagggagg cgtggcctgg gcgggactgg ggagtggcga gccctcagat
      421 cctgcatata agcagctgct ttttgcctgt actgggtctc tctggttaga ccagatctga
      481 gcctgggagc tctctggcta actagggaac ccactgctta agcctcaata aagcttgcct
      541 tgagtgcttc aagtagtgtg tgcccgtctg ttgtgtgact ctggtaacta gagatccctc
      601 agaccctttt agtcagtgtg gaaaatctct agcagtggcg cccgaacagg gacttgaaag
      661 cgaaagggaa accagaggag ctctctcgac gcaggactcg gcttgctgaa gcgcgcacgg
      721 caagaggcga ggggcggcga ctggtgagta cgccaaaaat tttgactagc ggaggctaga
      781 aggagagaga tgggtgcgag agcgtcagta ttaagcgggg gagaattaga tcgcgatggg
      841 aaaaaattcg gttaaggcca gggggaaaga aaaaatataa attaaaacat atagtatggg
      901 caagcaggga gctagaacga ttcgcagtta atcctggcct gttagaaaca tcagaaggct
      961 gtagacaaat actgggacag ctacaaccat cccttcagac aggatcagaa gaacttagat
     1021 cattatataa tacagtagca accctctatt gtgtgcatca aaggatagag ataaaagaca
     1081 ccaaggaagc tttagacaag atagaggaag agcaaaacaa aagtaagacc accgcacagc
     1141 aagcggccgg ccgctgatct tcagacctgg aggaggagat atgagggaca attggagaag
     1201 tgaattatat aaatataaag tagtaaaaat tgaaccatta ggagtagcac ccaccaaggc
     1261 aaagagaaga gtggtgcaga gagaaaaaag agcagtggga ataggagctt tgttccttgg
     1321 gttcttggga gcagcaggaa gcactatggg cgcagcgtca atgacgctga cggtacaggc
     1381 cagacaatta ttgtctggta tagtgcagca gcagaacaat ttgctgaggg ctattgaggc
     1441 gcaacagcat ctgttgcaac tcacagtctg gggcatcaag cagctccagg caagaatcct
     1501 ggctgtggaa agatacctaa aggatcaaca gctcctgggg atttggggtt gctctggaaa
     1561 actcatttgc accactgctg tgccttggaa tgctagttgg agtaataaat ctctggaaca
     1621 gatttggaat cacacgacct ggatggagtg ggacagagaa attaacaatt acacaagctt
     1681 aatacactcc ttaattgaag aatcgcaaaa ccagcaagaa aagaatgaac aagaattatt
     1741 ggaattagat aaatgggcaa gtttgtggaa ttggtttaac ataacaaatt ggctgtggta
     1801 tataaaatta ttcataatga tagtaggagg cttggtaggt ttaagaatag tttttgctgt
     1861 actttctata gtgaatagag ttaggcaggg atattcacca ttatcgtttc agacccacct
     1921 cccaaccccg aggggacccg acaggcccga aggaatagaa gaagaaggtg gagagagaga
     1981 cagagacaga tccattcgat tagtgaacgg atctcgacgg tatcgccttt aaaagaaaag
     2041 gggggattgg ggggtacagt gcaggggaaa gaatagtaga cataatagca acagacatac
     2101 aaactaaaga attacaaaaa caaattacaa aaattcaaaa ttttcgggtt tattacaggg
     2161 acagcagaga tccagtttat cgatgagtaa ttcatacaaa aggactcgcc cctgccttgg
     2221 ggaatcccag ggaccgtcgt taaactccca ctaacgtaga acccagagat cgctgcgttc
     2281 ccgccccctc acccgcccgc tctcgtcatc actgaggtgg agaagagcat gcgtgaggct
     2341 ccggtgcccg tcagtgggca gagcgcacat cgcccacagt ccccgagaag ttggggggag
     2401 gggtcggcaa ttgaaccggt gcctagagaa ggtggcgcgg ggtaaactgg gaaagtgatg
     2461 tcgtgtactg gctccgcctt tttcccgagg gtgggggaga accgtatata agtgcagtag
     2521 tcgccgtgaa cgttcttttt cgcaacgggt ttgccgccag aacacaggta agtgccgtgt
     2581 gtggttcccg cgggcctggc ctctttacgg gttatggccc ttgcgtgcct tgaattactt
     2641 ccacgcccct ggctgcagta cgtgattctt gatcccgagc ttcgggttgg aagtgggtgg
     2701 gagagttcga ggccttgcgc ttaaggagcc ccttcgcctc gtgcttgagt tgaggcctgg
     2761 cttgggcgct ggggccgccg cgtgcgaatc tggtggcacc ttcgcgcctg tctcgctgct
     2821 ttcgataagt ctctagccat ttaaaatttt tgatgacctg ctgcgacgct ttttttctgg
     2881 caagatagtc ttgtaaatgc gggccaagat ctgcacactg gtatttcggt ttttggggcc
     2941 gcgggcggcg acggggcccg tgcgtcccag cgcacatgtt cggcgaggcg gggcctgcga
     3001 gcgcggccac cgagaatcgg acgggggtag tctcaagctg gccggcctgc tctggtgcct
     3061 ggcctcgcgc cgccgtgtat cgccccgccc tgggcggcaa ggctggcccg gtcggcacca
     3121 gttgcgtgag cggaaagatg gccgcttccc ggccctgctg cagggagctc aaaatggagg
     3181 acgcggcgct cgggagagcg ggcgggtgag tcacccacac aaaggaaaag ggcctttccg
     3241 tcctcagccg tcgcttcatg tgactccacg gagtaccggg cgccgtccag gcacctcgat
     3301 tagttctcga gcttttggag tacgtcgtct ttaggttggg gggaggggtt ttatgcgatg
     3361 gagtttcccc acactgagtg ggtggagact gaagttaggc cagcttggca cttgatgtaa
     3421 ttctccttgg aatttgccct ttttgagttt ggatcttggt tcattctcaa gcctcagaca
     3481 gtggttcaaa gtttttttct tccatttcag gtgtcgtgag gatctatttc cggtgaattc
     3541 gccgccacca tgaagtttct cgtgttcttg ggcattatca ccacagtcgc ggcttttcat
     3601 caagaatgct ctttgcagtc ttgtacacag catcaacctt atgtcgtcga tgatccttgc
     3661 ccgattcact tttacagtaa atggtatatc agggtagggg cccgaaaaag cgcaccattg
     3721 attgaattgt gtgtggacga ggcagggagc aaaagtccga ttcaatacat tgacatcggt
     3781 aattatactg tcagttgttc cccctttacg atcaactgcc aagaacccaa actggggagc
     3841 ttggtggtcc gatgttcctt ctatgaagat tttcttgagt atcacgatgt cagggtggtc
     3901 cttgacttta tactcgaagg cggcggggga tggagccatc cacaattcga gaaaggcggt
     3961 ggttcaggag gaggtagcgg gggtggatca tggtcacatc cgcagtttga aaagtaagga
     4021 tcccgcccct ctccctcccc cccccctaac gttactggcc gaagccgctt ggaataaggc
     4081 cggtgtgcgt ttgtctatat gttattttcc accatattgc cgtcttttgg caatgtgagg
     4141 gcccggaaac ctggccctgt cttcttgacg agcattccta ggggtctttc ccctctcgcc
     4201 aaaggaatgc aaggtctgtt gaatgtcgtg aaggaagcag ttcctctgga agcttcttga
     4261 agacaaacaa cgtctgtagc gaccctttgc aggcagcgga accccccacc tggcgacagg
     4321 tgcctctgcg gccaaaagcc acgtgtataa gatacacctg caaaggcggc acaaccccag
     4381 tgccacgttg tgagttggat agttgtggaa agagtcaaat ggctctcctc aagcgtattc
     4441 aacaaggggc tgaaggatgc ccagaaggta ccccattgta tgggatctga tctggggcct
     4501 cggtgcacat gctttacatg tgtttagtcg aggttaaaaa aacgtctagg ccccccgaac
     4561 cacggggacg tggttttcct ttgaaaaaca cgatgataag cttgccacaa cccacaagga
     4621 gacgaccttc catgaccgag tacaagccca cggtgcgcct cgccacccgc gacgacgtcc
     4681 cccgggccgt acgcaccctc gccgccgcgt tcgccgacta ccccgccacg cgccacaccg
     4741 tcgacccgga ccgccacatc gagcgggtca ccgagctgca agaactcttc ctcacgcgcg
     4801 tcgggctcga catcggcaag gtgtgggtcg cggacgacgg cgccgcggtg gcggtctgga
     4861 ccacgccgga gagcgtcgaa gcgggggcgg tgttcgccga gatcggcccg cgcatggccg
     4921 agttgagcgg ttcccggctg gccgcgcagc aacagatgga aggcctcctg gcgccgcacc
     4981 ggcccaagga gcccgcgtgg ttcctggcca ccgtcggcgt ctcgcccgac caccagggca
     5041 agggtctggg cagcgccgtc gtgctccccg gagtggaggc ggccgagcgc gccggggtgc
     5101 ccgccttcct ggagacctcc gcgccccgca acctcccctt ctacgagcgg ctcggcttca
     5161 ccgtcaccgc cgacgtcgag gtgcccgaag gaccgcgcac ctggtgcatg acccgcaagc
     5221 ccggtgccta gacgcgtctg gaacaatcaa cctctggatt acaaaatttg tgaaagattg
     5281 actggtattc ttaactatgt tgctcctttt acgctatgtg gatacgctgc tttaatgcct
     5341 ttgtatcatg ctattgcttc ccgtatggct ttcattttct cctccttgta taaatcctgg
     5401 ttgctgtctc tttatgagga gttgtggccc gttgtcaggc aacgtggcgt ggtgtgcact
     5461 gtgtttgctg acgcaacccc cactggttgg ggcattgcca ccacctgtca gctcctttcc
     5521 gggactttcg ctttccccct ccctattgcc acggcggaac tcatcgccgc ctgccttgcc
     5581 cgctgctgga caggggctcg gctgttgggc actgacaatt ccgtggtgtt gtcggggaag
     5641 ctgacgtcct ttccatggct gctcgcctgt gttgccacct ggattctgcg cgggacgtcc
     5701 ttctgctacg tcccttcggc cctcaatcca gcggaccttc cttcccgcgg cctgctgccg
     5761 gctctgcggc ctcttccgcg tcttcgcctt cgccctcaga cgagtcggat ctccctttgg
     5821 gccgcctccc cgcctggaat taattctgca gtcgagacct agaaaaacat ggagcaatca
     5881 caagtagcaa tacagcagct accaatgctg attgtgcctg gctagaagca caagaggagg
     5941 aggaggtggg ttttccagtc acacctcagg tacctttaag accaatgact tacaaggcag
     6001 ctgtagatct tagccacttt ttaaaagaaa agaggggact ggaagggcta attcactccc
     6061 aacgaagaca agatatcctt gatctgtgga tctaccacac acaaggctac ttccctgatt
     6121 agcagaacta cacaccaggg ccaggggtca gatatccact gacctttgga tggtgctaca
     6181 agctagtacc agttgagcca gataaggtag aagaggccaa taaaggagag aacaccagct
     6241 tgttacaccc tgtgagcctg catgggatgg atgacccgga gagagaagtg ttagagtgga
     6301 ggtttgacag ccgcctagca tttcatcacg tggcccgaga gctgcatccg gagtacttca
     6361 agaactgctg atatcgagct tgctacaagg gactttccgc tggggacttt ccagggaggc
     6421 gtggcctggg cgggactggg gagtggcgag ccctcagatc ctgcatataa gcagctgctt
     6481 tttgcctgta ctgggtctct ctggttagac cagatctgag cctgggagct ctctggctaa
     6541 ctagggaacc cactgcttaa gcctcaataa agcttgcctt gagtgcttca agtagtgtgt
     6601 gcccgtctgt tgtgtgactc tggtaactag agatccctca gaccctttta gtcagtgtgg
     6661 aaaatctcta gcagtagtag ttcatgtcat cttattattc agtatttata acttgcaaag
     6721 aaatgaatat cagagagtga gaggccttga cattgctagc gtttaccgtc gacctctagc
     6781 tagagcttgg cgtaatcatg gtcatagctg tttcctgtgt gaaattgtta tccgctcaca
     6841 attccacaca acatacgagc cggaagcata aagtgtaaag cctggggtgc ctaatgagtg
     6901 agctaactca cattaattgc gttgcgctca ctgcccgctt tccagtcggg aaacctgtcg
     6961 tgccagctgc attaatgaat cggccaacgc gcggggagag gcggtttgcg tattgggcgc
     7021 tcttccgctt cctcgctcac tgactcgctg cgctcggtcg ttcggctgcg gcgagcggta
     7081 tcagctcact caaaggcggt aatacggtta tccacagaat caggggataa cgcaggaaag
     7141 aacatgtgag caaaaggcca gcaaaaggcc aggaaccgta aaaaggccgc gttgctggcg
     7201 tttttccata ggctccgccc ccctgacgag catcacaaaa atcgacgctc aagtcagagg
     7261 tggcgaaacc cgacaggact ataaagatac caggcgtttc cccctggaag ctccctcgtg
     7321 cgctctcctg ttccgaccct gccgcttacc ggatacctgt ccgcctttct cccttcggga
     7381 agcgtggcgc tttctcatag ctcacgctgt aggtatctca gttcggtgta ggtcgttcgc
     7441 tccaagctgg gctgtgtgca cgaacccccc gttcagcccg accgctgcgc cttatccggt
     7501 aactatcgtc ttgagtccaa cccggtaaga cacgacttat cgccactggc agcagccact
     7561 ggtaacagga ttagcagagc gaggtatgta ggcggtgcta cagagttctt gaagtggtgg
     7621 cctaactacg gctacactag aagaacagta tttggtatct gcgctctgct gaagccagtt
     7681 accttcggaa aaagagttgg tagctcttga tccggcaaac aaaccaccgc tggtagcggt
     7741 ggtttttttg tttgcaagca gcagattacg cgcagaaaaa aaggatctca agaagatcct
     7801 ttgatctttt ctacggggtc tgacgctcag tggaacgaaa actcacgtta agggattttg
     7861 gtcatgagat tatcaaaaag gatcttcacc tagatccttt taaattaaaa atgaagtttt
     7921 aaatcaatct aaagtatata tgagtaaact tggtctgaca gttaccaatg cttaatcagt
     7981 gaggcaccta tctcagcgat ctgtctattt cgttcatcca tagttgcctg actccccgtc
     8041 gtgtagataa ctacgatacg ggagggctta ccatctggcc ccagtgctgc aatgataccg
     8101 cgagacccac gctcaccggc tccagattta tcagcaataa accagccagc cggaagggcc
     8161 gagcgcagaa gtggtcctgc aactttatcc gcctccatcc agtctattaa ttgttgccgg
     8221 gaagctagag taagtagttc gccagttaat agtttgcgca acgttgttgc cattgctaca
     8281 ggcatcgtgg tgtcacgctc gtcgtttggt atggcttcat tcagctccgg ttcccaacga
     8341 tcaaggcgag ttacatgatc ccccatgttg tgcaaaaaag cggttagctc cttcggtcct
     8401 ccgatcgttg tcagaagtaa gttggccgca gtgttatcac tcatggttat ggcagcactg
     8461 cataattctc ttactgtcat gccatccgta agatgctttt ctgtgactgg tgagtactca
     8521 accaagtcat tctgagaata gtgtatgcgg cgaccgagtt gctcttgccc ggcgtcaata
     8581 cgggataata ccgcgccaca tagcagaact ttaaaagtgc tcatcattgg aaaacgttct
     8641 tcggggcgaa aactctcaag gatcttaccg ctgttgagat ccagttcgat gtaacccact
     8701 cgtgcaccca actgatcttc agcatctttt actttcacca gcgtttctgg gtgagcaaaa
     8761 acaggaaggc aaaatgccgc aaaaaaggga ataagggcga cacggaaatg ttgaatactc
     8821 atactcttcc tttttcaata ttattgaagc atttatcagg gttattgtct catgagcgga
     8881 tacatatttg aatgtattta gaaaaataaa caaatagggg ttccgcgcac atttccccga
     8941 aaagtgccac ctgacgtcga cggatcggga gatcaacttg tttattgcag cttataatgg
     9001 ttacaaataa agcaatagca tcacaaattt cacaaataaa gcattttttt cactgcattc
     9061 tagttgtggt ttgtccaaac tcatcaatgt atcttatcat gtctggatca actggataac
     9121 tcaagctaac caaaatcatc ccaaacttcc caccccatac cctattacca ctgccaatta
     9181 cctgtggttt catttactct aaacctgtga ttcctctgaa ttattttcat tttaaagaaa
     9241 ttgtatttgt taaatatgta ctacaaactt agtagt
//
