>Addgene plasmid #141390 | pLVX-EF1alpha-SARS-CoV-2-orf8-2xStrep-IRES-Puro | addgene partial sequence | sequence record 287308 | EF1a-F 5'-TCAAGCCTCAGACAGTGGTTC-3'
ATTTCCGGTGAATTCGCCGCCACCATGAAGTTTCTCGTGTTCTTGGGCATTATCACCACAGTCGCGGCTT
TTCATCAAGAATGCTCTTTGCAGTCTTGTACACAGCATCAACCTTATGTCGTCGATGATCCTTGCCCGAT
TCACTTTTACAGTAAATGGTATATCAGGGTAGGGGCCCGAAAAAGCGCACCATTGATTGAATTGTGTGTG
GACGAGGCAGGGAGCAAAAGTCCGATTCAATACATTGACATCGGTAATTATACTGTCAGTTGTTCCCCCT
TTACGATCAACTGCCAAGAACCCAAACTGGGGAGCTTGGTGGTCCGATGTTCCTTCTATGAAGATTTTCT
TGAGTATCACGATGTCAGGGTGGTCCTTGACTTTATACTCGAAGGCGGCGGGGGATGGAGCCATCCACAA
TTCGAGAAAGGCGGTGGTTCAGGAGGAGGTAGCGGGGGTGGATCATGGTCACATCCGCAGTTTGAAAAGT
AAGGATCCCGCCCCTCTCCCTCCCCCCCCCCTAACGTTACTGGCCGAAGCCGCTTGGAATAAGGCCGGTG
TGCGTTTGTCTATATGTTATTTTCCACCATATTGCCGTCTTTTGGCAATGTGAGGGCCCGGAAACCTGGC
CCTGTCTTCTTGACGAGCATTCCTAGGGGTCTTTCCCCTCTCGCCAAAGGAATGCAAGGTCTGTTGAATG
TCGTGAAGGAAGCAGTTCCTCTGGAAGCTTCTTGAA
