>Addgene plasmid #141390 | pLVX-EF1alpha-SARS-CoV-2-orf8-2xStrep-IRES-Puro | addgene partial sequence | sequence record 287310 | pCDH-rev 5'-GCATTCCTTTGGCGAGAG-3'
GGCCAGGTTTCCGGGCCCTCACATTGCCAAAAGACGGCAATATGGTGGAAAATAACATATAGACAAACGC
ACACCGGCCTTATTCCAAGCGGCTTCGGCCAGTAACGTTAGGGGGGGGGGAGGGAGAGGGGCGGGATCCT
TACTTTTCAAACTGCGGATGTGACCATGATCCACCCCCGCTACCTCCTCCTGAACCACCGCCTTTCTCGA
ATTGTGGATGGCTCCATCCCCCGCCGCCTTCGAGT
